>Addgene plasmid #221219 | pCMV-AID-Ns3h-UGI | addgene full sequence | sequence record 437074 | Addgene NGS Result
ATATGCCAAGTACGCCCCCTATTGACGTCAATGACGGTAAATGGCCCGCCTGGCATTATGCCCAGTACAT
GACCTTATGGGACTTTCCTACTTGGCAGTACATCTACGTATTAGTCATCGCTATTACCATGGTGATGCGG
TTTTGGCAGTACATCAATGGGCGTGGATAGCGGTTTGACTCACGGGGATTTCCAAGTCTCCACCCCATTG
ACGTCAATGGGAGTTTGTTTTGGCACCAAAATCAACGGGACTTTCCAAAATGTCGTAACAACTCCGCCCC
ATTGACGCAAATGGGCGGTAGGCGTGTACGGTGGGAGGTCTATATAAGCAGAGCTGGTTTAGTGAACCGT
CAGATCCGCTAGAGATCCGCGGCCGCGAGAGCCGCCACCATGGACAGCCTCTTGATGAACCGGAGGGAGT
TTCTTTACCAATTCAAAAATGTCCGCTGGGCTAAGGGTCGGCGTGAGACCTACCTGTGCTACGTAGTGAA
GAGGCGTGACAGTGCTACATCCTTTTCACTGGACTTTGGTTATCTTCGCAATAAGAACGGCTGCCACGTG
GAATTGCTCTTCCTCCGCTACATCTCGGACTGGGACCTAGACCCTGGCCGCTGCTACCGCGTCACCTGGT
TCATCTCCTGGAGCCCCTGCTACGACTGTGCCCGACATGTGGCCGACTTTCTGCGAGGGAACCCCAACCT
CAGTCTGAGGATCTTCACCGCGCGCCTCTACTTCTGTGAGGACCGCAAGGCTGAGCCCGAGGGGCTGCGG
CGGCTGCACCGCGCCGGGGTGCAAATAGCCATCATGACCTTCAAAGATTATTTTTACTGCTGGAATACTT
TTGTAGAAAACCACGGAAGAACTTTCAAAGCCTGGGAAGGGCTGCATGAAAATTCAGTTCGTCTCTCCAG
ACAGCTTCGGCGCATCCTTTTGCCCCTGTATGAGGTTGATGACTTACGAGACGCATTTCGTACTAGCGGC
AGCGAGACTCCCGGGACCTCAGAGTCCGCCACACCCGAAAGTATGGTGGACTTCATACCCGTTGAGTCTA
TGGAAACTACCATGCGGTCTCCGGTCTTCACAGACAACTCAACCCCCCCGGCTGTACCGCAGACATTCCA
AGTGGCACATCTGCACGCTCCTACTGGCAGCGGCAAGAGCACCAAAGTGCCGGCTGCGTATGCAGCCCAA
GGGTACAAGGTGCTCGTCCTGAACCCGTCCGTTGCCGCCACCTTAGGGTTTGGGGCGTATATGTCCAAGG
CACACGGTATCGACCCTAACATCAGAACTGGGGTAAGGACCATTACCACGGGCGGCTCCATTACGTACTC
CACCTATGGCAAGTTCCTTGCCGACGGTGGCTGTTCTGGGGGCGCCTATGACATCATAATATGTGATGAG
TGCCACTCAACTGACTCGACTACCATCTTGGGCATCGGCACAGTCCTGGACCAAGCGGAGACGGCTGGAG
CGCGGCTCGTCGTGCTCGCCACCGCTACACCTCCGGGATCGGTTACCGTGCCACACCCCAATATCGAGGA
AATAGGCCTGTCCAACAATGGAGAGATCCCCTTCTATGGCAAAGCCATCCCCATTGAGGCCATCAAGGGG
GGGAGGCATCTCATTTTCTGCCATTCCAAGAAGAAATGTGACGAGCTCGCCGCAAAGCTGACAGGCCTCG
GACTGAACGCTGTAGCATATTACCGGGGCCTTGATGTGTCCGTCATACCGCCTATCGGAGACGTCGTTGT
CGTGGCAACAGACGCTCTAATGACGGGTTTCACCGGCGATTTTGACTCAGTGATCGACTGCAATACATGT
GTCACCCAGACAGTCGACTTCAGCTTGGATCCCACCTTCACCATTGAGACGACGACCGTGCCCCAAGACG
CGGTGTCGCGCTCGCAACGGCGAGGTAGAACTGGCAGGGGTAGGAGTGGCATCTACAGGTTTGTGACTCC
AGGAGAACGGCCCTCGGGCATGTTCGATTCTTCGGTCCTGTGTGAGTGCTATGACGCGGGCTGTGCTTGG
TATGAGCTCACGCCCGCTGAGACCTCGGTTAGGTTGCGGGCTTACCTAAATACACCAGGGTTGCCCGTCT
GCCAGGACCATCTGGAGTTCTGGGAGAGCGTCTTCACAGGCCTCACCCACATAGATGCCCACTTCCTGTC
CCAGACTAAACAGGCAGGAGACAACTTTCCTTACCTGGTGGCATATCAAGCTACAGTGTGCGCCAGGGCT
CAAGCTCCACCTCCATCGTGGGACCAAATGTGGAAGTGTCTCATACGGCTGAAACCTACACTGCACGGGC
CAACACCCCTGCTGTATAGGCTAGGAGCCGTCCAAAATGAGGTCATCCTCACACACCCCATAACTAAATA
CATCATGGCATGCATGTCGGCTGACCTGGAGGTCGTCACTTCTGGTGGTTCTACTAATCTGTCAGATATT
ATTGAAAAGGAGACCGGTAAGCAACTGGTTATCCAGGAATCCATCCTCATGCTCCCAGAGGAGGTGGAAG
AAGTCATTGGGAACAAGCCGGAAAGCGATATACTCGTGCACACCGCCTACGACGAGAGCACCGACGAGAA
TGTCATGCTTCTGACTAGCGACGCCCCTGAATACAAGCCTTGGGCTCTGGTCATACAGGATAGCAACGGT
GAGAACAAGATTAAGATGCTCTCTGGTGGTTCTCCCAAGAAGAAGAGGAAAGTCTAACCGGTCATCATCA
CCATCACCATTGAGTTTAAACCCGCTGATCAGCCTCGACTGTGCCTTCTAGTTGCCAGCCATCTGTTGTT
TGCCCCTCCCCCGTGCCTTCCTTGACCCTGGAAGGTGCCACTCCCACTGTCCTTTCCTAATAAAATGAGG
AAATTGCATCGCATTGTCTGAGTAGGTGTCATTCTATTCTGGGGGGTGGGGTGGGGCAGGACAGCAAGGG
GGAGGATTGGGAAGACAATAGCAGGCATGCTGGGGATGCGGTGGGCTCTATGGCTTCTGAGGCGGAAAGA
ACCAGCTGGGGCTCGATACCGTCGACCTCTAGCTAGAGCTTGGCGTAATCATGGTCATAGCTGTTTCCTG
TGTGAAATTGTTATCCGCTCACAATTCCACACAACATACGAGCCGGAAGCATAAAGTGTAAAGCCTAGGG
TGCCTAATGAGTGAGCTAACTCACATTAATTGCGTTGCGCTCACTGCCCGCTTTCCAGTCGGGAAACCTG
TCGTGCCAGCTGCATTAATGAATCGGCCAACGCGCGGGGAGAGGCGGTTTGCGTATTGGGCGCTCTTCCG
CTTCCTCGCTCACTGACTCGCTGCGCTCGGTCGTTCGGCTGCGGCGAGCGGTATCAGCTCACTCAAAGGC
GGTAATACGGTTATCCACAGAATCAGGGGATAACGCAGGAAAGAACATGTGAGCAAAAGGCCAGCAAAAG
GCCAGGAACCGTAAAAAGGCCGCGTTGCTGGCGTTTTTCCATAGGCTCCGCCCCCCTGACGAGCATCACA
AAAATCGACGCTCAAGTCAGAGGTGGCGAAACCCGACAGGACTATAAAGATACCAGGCGTTTCCCCCTGG
AAGCTCCCTCGTGCGCTCTCCTGTTCCGACCCTGCCGCTTACCGGATACCTGTCCGCCTTTCTCCCTTCG
GGAAGCGTGGCGCTTTCTCATAGCTCACGCTGTAGGTATCTCAGTTCGGTGTAGGTCGTTCGCTCCAAGC
TGGGCTGTGTGTACGAACCCCCCGTTCAGCCCGACCGCTGCGCCTTATCCGGTAACTATCGTCTTGAGTC
CAACCCGGTAAGACACGACTTATCGCCACTGGCAGCAGCCACTGGTAACAGGATTAGCAGAGCGAGGTAT
GTAGGCGGTGCTACAGAGTTCTTGAAGTGGTGGCCTAACTACGGCTACACTAGAAGAACAGTATTTGGTA
TCTGCGCTCTGCTGAAGCCAGTTACCTTCGGAAAAAGAGTTGGTAGCTCTTGATCCGGCAAACAAACCAC
CGCTGGTAGCGGTGGTTTTTTTGTTTGCAAGCAGCAGATTACGCGCAGAAAAAAAGGATCTCAAGAAGAT
CCTTTGATCTTTTCTACGGGGTCTGACGCTCAGTGGAACGAAAACTCACGTTAAGGGATTTTGGTCATGA
GATTATCAAAAAGGATCTTCACCTAGATCCTTTTAAATTAAAAATGAAGTTTTAAATCAATCTAAAGTAT
ATATGAGTAAACTTGGTCTGACAGTTACCAATGCTTAATCAGTGAGGCACCTATCTCAGCGATCTGTCTA
TTTCGTTCATCCATAGTTGCCTGACTCCCCGTCGTGTAGATAACTACGATACGGGAGGGCTTACCATCTG
GCCCCAGTGCTGCAATGATACCGCGAGACCCACGCTCACCGGCTCCAGATTTATCAGCAATAAACCAGCC
AGCCGGAAGGGCCGAGCGCAGAAGTGGTCCTGCAACTTTATCCGCCTCCATCCAGTCTATTAATTGTTGC
CGAGAAGCTAGAGTAAGTAGTTCGCCAGTTAATAGTTTGCGCAACGTTGTTGCCATTGCTACAGGCATCG
TGGTGTCACGCTCGTCGTTTGGTATGGCTTCATTCAGCTCCGGTTCCCAACGATCAAGGCGAGTTACATG
ATCCCCCATGTTGTGCAAAAAAGCGGTTAGCTCCTTCGGTCCTCCGATCGTTGTCAGAAGTAAGTTGGCC
GCAGTGTTATCACTCATGGTTATGGCAGCACTGCATAATTCTCTTACTGTCATGCCATCCGTAAGATGCT
TTTCTGTGACTGGTGAGTACTCAACCAAGTCATTCTGAGAATAGTGTATGCGGCGACCGAGTTGCTCTTG
CCCGGCGTCAATACGGGATAATACCGCGCCACATAGCAGAACTTTAAAAGTGCTCATCATTGGAAAACGT
TCTTCGGGGCGAAAACTCTCAAGGATCTTACCGCTGTTGAGATCCAGTTCGATGTAACCCACTCGTGCAC
CCAACTGATCTTCAGCATCTTTTACTTTCACCAGCGTTTCTGGGTGAGCAAAAACAGGAAGGCAAAATGC
CGCAAAAAAGGGAATAAGGGCGACACGGAAATGTTGAATACTCATACTCTTCCTTTTTCAATATTATTGA
AGCATTTATCAGGGTTATTGTCTCATGAGCGGATACATATTTGAATGTATTTAGAAAAATAAACAAATAG
GGGTTCCGCGCACATTTCCCCGAAAAGTGCCACCTGACGTCGACGGATCGGGAGATCGATCTCCCGATCC
CCTAGGGTCGACTCTCAGTACAATCTGCTCTGATGCCGCATAGTTAAGCCAGTATCTGCTCCCTGCTTGT
GTGTTGGAGGTCGCTGAGTAGTGCGCGAGCAAAATTTAAGCTACAACAAGGCAAGGCTTGACCGACAATT
GCATGAAGAATCTGCTTAGGGTTAGGCGTTTTGCGCTGCTTCGCGATGTACGGGCCAGATATACGCGTTG
ACATTGATTATTGACTAGTTATTAATAGTAATCAATTACGGGGTCATTAGTTCATAGCCCATATATGGAG
TTCCGCGTTACATAACTTACGGTAAATGGCCCGCCTGGCTGACCGCCCAACGACCCCCGCCCATTGACGT
CAATAATGACGTATGTTCCCATAGTAACGCCAATAGGGACTTTCCATTGACGTCAATGGGTGGAGTATTT
ACGGTAAACTGCCCACTTGGCAGTACATCAAGTGTATC
Features (pLannotate 1.2.2; 17 found; start..end, strand, type, name):
    132..335     +  promoter       CMV promoter: human cytomegalovirus (CMV) immediate early promoter
    390..974     +  CDS            AID: human activation-induced cytidine deaminase (Dickerson et al., 2003); AICDA
    973..1022    +  CDS            ABE(7.10) (fragment): adenine base editor comprising wild-type E. coli TadA fused to the evolved TadA*(7.10) mutant (Gaudelli et al., 2017)
   1026..2423    +  CDS            POLG_HCVJ4 (fragment): Experimental evidence at protein level: Swiss-Prot protein existence level 1. [RNA-directed RNA polymerase]: RNA-dependent RNA polymerase that performs primer-template recognition and RNA synthesis during viral replication. From Hepatitis C virus genotype 1b (strain HC-J4) (HCV).
   2433..2681    +  CDS            UGI: UNGI_BPPB2 - Experimental evidence at protein level: Swiss-Prot protein existence level 1. This protein binds specifically and reversibly to the host uracil-DNA glycosylase, preventing removal of uracil residues from PBS2 DNA by the host uracil-excision repair system. From Bacillus phage PBS2 (Bacteriophage PBS2).
   2769..2993    +  polyA_signal   bGH poly(A) signal: bovine growth hormone polyadenylation signal
   2997..3018    +  promoter       SV40 promoter (fragment): SV40 enhancer and early promoter
   3023..3039    +  misc_feature   MCS (fragment): pBluescript multiple cloning site
   3088..3104    -  protein_bind   lac operator: The lac repressor binds to the lac operator to inhibit transcription in E. coli. This inhibition can be relieved by adding lactose or isopropyl-β-D-thiogalactopyranoside (IPTG). lac repressor encoded by lacI
   3112..3142    -  promoter       lac promoter: promoter for the E. coli lac operon
   3157..3178    -  protein_bind   CAP binding site: CAP binding activates transcription in the presence of cAMP. E. coli catabolite activator protein
   3191..3283    -  CDS            lacI (fragment): lac repressor; lacI; The lac repressor binds to the lac operator to inhibit transcription in E. coli. This inhibition can be relieved by adding lactose or isopropyl-β-D-thiogalactopyranoside (IPTG).
   3466..4054    -  rep_origin     ori: high-copy-number ColE1/pMB1/pBR322/pUC origin of replication
   4225..5085    -  CDS            AmpR: β-lactamase; bla; confers resistance to ampicillin, carbenicillin, and related antibiotics
   5086..5190    -  promoter       AmpR promoter: bla
   5261..5305    -  misc_feature   bom (fragment): basis of mobility region from pBR322
   5460..131     +  enhancer       CMV enhancer (across the origin): human cytomegalovirus immediate early enhancer
