[The description below was written by a language model from this plasmid's Addgene catalogue record and pLannotate feature annotations shown in this document.]
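Description:
pCMV-AID-Ns3h-UGI is a 5.7 kb mammalian expression plasmid built on a pCMV backbone that encodes an editor for helicase-assisted continuous editing (HACE). It is propagated in E. coli through a high-copy ColE1/pUC-type origin and selected with ampicillin via the β-lactamase gene and its native promoter. The remaining bacterial elements in the feature table (lac promoter, operator and CAP site, and fragments of lacI, a pBluescript MCS, the SV40 promoter and the pBR322 bom region) appear to be backbone remnants rather than functional parts. No mammalian selection marker is annotated, which suggests the plasmid is meant for transient transfection.

The payload is a single synthetic open reading frame, assembled by Gibson cloning, driven by the human CMV immediate-early enhancer and promoter and terminated by the bovine growth hormone polyadenylation signal. It begins with human activation-induced cytidine deaminase (AID), followed by a short segment that the annotation software matched to an adenine base editor. Given its size and position, this is most likely a shared peptide linker rather than deaminase sequence. Next comes a roughly 1.4 kb fragment of the hepatitis C virus genotype 1b polyprotein. The automated annotation carries the polyprotein's polymerase description, but the plasmid name and stated purpose identify this portion as the NS3 helicase (Ns3h). The fusion ends with the uracil-DNA glycosylase inhibitor (UGI) from Bacillus phage PBS2.

In this design the helicase provides translocation along DNA while AID converts cytosines to uracils, and UGI blocks uracil excision repair so the deaminations are retained as mutations. According to the record, the construct is used to express the HACE editor for programmable mutagenesis of endogenous genomic loci. The components that target the editor to a locus are not part of this plasmid.
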