Addgene plasmid #221219: pCMV-AID-Ns3h-UGI
Purpose: Express HACE Editor as a fusion of AID cytidine deaminase and Ns3h helicase.
Depositing lab: Fei Chen. Depositing organization: Broad Institute. Publication: Helicase-assisted continuous editing for programmable mutagenesis of endogenous genomes. Chen XD, Chen Z, Wythes G, Zhang Y, Orr BC, Sun G, Chao YK, Navarro Torres A, Thao K, Vallurupalli M, Sun J, Borji M, Tkacik E, Chen H, Bernstein BE, Chen F. Science. 2024 Oct 11;386(6718):eadn5876. doi: 10.1126/science.adn5876. Epub 2024 Oct 11. PubMed 39388570.
Backbone
  Vector backbone: pCMV
  Vector type: Mammalian Expression
Growth in bacteria
  Bacterial resistance: Ampicillin, 100 μg/mL
  Growth temperature: 30°C
  Growth strain: NEB Stable
  Copy number: High Copy
Gene/Insert
  Gene/Insert name: AID-Ns3h-UGI
  Species: Synthetic
  Cloning method: Gibson Cloning
Terms and licenses: Academic/Nonprofit Terms; Industry Terms: Not Available to Industry
Depositor comments: Internal lab identifier GW111. Please visit https://doi.org/10.1101/2024.02.01.577593 for bioRxiv preprint.
How to cite: pCMV-AID-Ns3h-UGI was a gift from Fei Chen (Addgene plasmid # 221219 ; http://n2t.net/addgene:221219 ; RRID:Addgene_221219)
